>Addgene plasmid #12496 | p270 pCMV-CRE-M-AR(LNCaP) | addgene partial sequence | sequence record 18941 | CMV-F 5'-CGCAAATGGGCGGTAGGCGTG-3'
AGCTCGTTTAGTGAACCGTCAGATCGCCTGGAGACGCCATCCACGCTGTTTTGACCTCCATAGAAGACAC
CGACTCTAGAGGATCCCCTCGAGCGGCCGCCTAGGCCATGGCGAATTTACTGACGGTACCAATAACTTCG
TATAATGTATACTATACGAAGTTATTCGAATTCCAAAATTTGCCTGCATTACCGGTCGATGCAACGAGTG
ATGAGGTTCGCAAGAACCTGATGGACATGTTCAGGGATCGCCAGGCGTTTTCTGAGCATACCTGGAAAAT
GCTTCTGTCCGTTTGCCGGTCGTGGGCGGCATGGTGCAAGTTGAATAACCGGAAATGGTTTCCCGCAGAA
CCTGAAGATGTTCGCGATTATCTTCTATATCTGCAGGTAAGTATCAAGGTTACAAGACAGGTTTAAGGAG
ACCAATAGAAACTGGGCTTGTCGAGACAGAGAAGACTCTTGCGTTTCTGATAGGCACCTATTGGTCTTAC
TGACATCCACTTTGCCTTTCTCTCCACAGGCGCGCGGTCTGGCAGTAAAAACTATCCAGCAACATTTGGG
CCAGCTAAACATGCTTCATCGTCGGTCCGGGCTGCCACGACCAAGTGACAGCAATGCTGTTTCACTGGTT
ATGCGGCGGATCCGAAAAGAAAACGTTGATGCCGGTGAACGTGCAAAACAGGCTCTAGCGTTCGAACGCA
CTGATTTCGACCAGGTTCGTTCACTCATGGAAAATAGCGATCGCTGCCAGGATATACGTAATCTGGCATT
TCTGGGGATTGCT
