[The description below was written by a language model from this plasmid's Addgene catalogue record.]
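Description:
p270 pCMV-CRE-M-AR(LNCaP) is a mammalian expression plasmid of the Cre/lox class, built on the pCMV-Cre-M (BglII) backbone. It is maintained as a high-copy plasmid in E. coli under ampicillin selection. The record does not list the origin of replication, polyadenylation signal or any mammalian selection marker, and no feature table is provided. The plasmid and backbone names indicate a CMV promoter, a strong constitutive promoter in mammalian cells, but this is not documented as an annotated feature.

The insert, recorded as CRE-M AR, joins Cre recombinase to sequence from the human androgen receptor (AR). It was cloned between MluI and BglII sites, both of which were retained. The AR portion carries a Thr868Ala substitution in the ligand-binding domain (LBD), and the "LNCaP" label in the name points to the prostate cancer cell line as the source or namesake of this variant. The exact nature of the "M" modification of Cre, the AR boundaries used and the orientation of the fusion are not stated.

The general principle of such fusions is that a steroid receptor LBD keeps the recombinase inactive until ligand binds, after which Cre can recombine loxP-flanked target sequences. The associated publication title supports this reading: it describes inducing Cre activity through modified AR ligand-binding domains and using the system as a sensitive assay for ligand-receptor interactions. The construct is therefore suited to ligand-inducible recombination in mammalian cells, with a lox-dependent reporter as readout. It also allows testing of how compounds engage this mutant LBD compared with other AR variants.
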