Addgene plasmid #12496: p270 pCMV-CRE-M-AR(LNCaP)
Depositing lab: Jeffrey Green. Depositing organization: National Cancer Institute (NCI). Publication: Induction of cre recombinase activity using modified androgen receptor ligand binding domains: a sensitive assay for ligand-receptor interactions. Kaczmarczyk SJ, Green JE. Nucleic Acids Res. 2003 Aug 1. 31(15):e86. 10.1093/nar/gng087 PubMed 12888538.
Backbone
  Vector backbone: pCMV-Cre-M (BglII)
  Vector type: Mammalian Expression, Cre/Lox
Growth in bacteria
  Bacterial resistance: Ampicillin, 100 μg/mL
  Growth temperature: 37°C
  Growth strain: DH5alpha
  Copy number: High Copy
Gene/Insert
  Gene/Insert name: CRE-M AR (alt name: androgen receptor)
  Species: H. sapiens (human)
  Mutation: Thr 868 Ala in AR-LBD
  Entrez Gene: AR (a.k.a. AIS, AR8, DHTR, HUMARA, HYSP1, KD, NR3C4, SBMA, SMAX1, TFM)
  Cloning method: Restriction Enzyme; 5′ cloning site MluI (not destroyed); 3′ cloning site BglII (not destroyed)
  Sequencing primers: 5′ na
Terms and licenses: Academic/Nonprofit Terms; Industry Terms: Not Available to Industry
How to cite: p270 pCMV-CRE-M-AR(LNCaP) was a gift from Jeffrey Green (Addgene plasmid # 12496 ; http://n2t.net/addgene:12496 ; RRID:Addgene_12496)
